Addgene plasmid #148851: pSpCas9(BB)-2A-Puro-V2.0-sg2HsAGO2_AH
Purpose: Mammalian Expression of HsAGO2-sgRNA2
Depositing lab: Elisa Izaurralde. Depositing organization: Max Planck Institute for Developmental Biology.
Backbone
  Vector backbone: Unknown
  Vector type: Mammalian Expression, CRISPR
Growth in bacteria
  Bacterial resistance: Ampicillin, 100 μg/mL
  Growth temperature: 37°C
  Growth strain: NEB Stable
  Copy number: High Copy
Gene/Insert
  Gene/Insert name: HsAGO2-sgRNA2
  Species: S.pyogenes
  Entrez Gene: AGO2 (a.k.a. CASC7, EIF2C2, LESKRES, LINC00980, PPD, Q10)
  Cloning method: Unknown
Terms and licenses: Academic/Nonprofit Terms; Industry Terms: Not Available to Industry
Depositor comments: Plasmids from this collection were made available to the research community and donated after the lab closed. Please note that the sequence provided by the depositing laboratory may be theoretical/predicted or based on Sanger sequencing results. There may be discrepancies between sequencing results obtained by Addgene and the depositor sequence. If an Addgene verified sequence is not available, please contact before placing your order to request that our lab fully sequence the plasmid.
How to cite: pSpCas9(BB)-2A-Puro-V2.0-sg2HsAGO2_AH was a gift from Elisa Izaurralde (Addgene plasmid # 148851 ; http://n2t.net/addgene:148851 ; RRID:Addgene_148851)
