[The description below was written by a language model from this plasmid's Addgene catalogue record and pLannotate feature annotations shown in this document.]
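Description:
pSpCas9(BB)-2A-Puro-V2.0-sg2HsAGO2_AH is an all-in-one mammalian CRISPR/Cas9 expression plasmid of about 9.2 kb that carries a single guide RNA (sgRNA 2) directed against human AGO2. The catalogue lists the backbone as unknown, but the name and feature layout point to a pSpCas9(BB)-2A-Puro V2.0-type design. It is maintained in bacteria at high copy through a ColE1/pUC-type origin and selected with ampicillin via the bla gene. An f1 phage origin is also present, and a single AAV2 inverted terminal repeat annotation lies downstream of the expression cassette. With only one ITR annotated, nothing in the record indicates that the plasmid is meant for AAV packaging.

The payload consists of two expression units. A human U6 RNA polymerase III promoter drives the guide. The short unannotated gap between the promoter and the Streptococcus pyogenes gRNA scaffold is where the AGO2-targeting spacer would sit, and a second partial scaffold fragment follows. Downstream, a hybrid promoter made of the CMV enhancer, the chicken β-actin promoter and a hybrid intron drives S. pyogenes Cas9, which is annotated as contiguous N- and C-terminal portions that together span the full coding region. Cas9 is followed by a nucleoplasmin nuclear localization signal. The plasmid name indicates a 2A peptide linking Cas9 to puromycin N-acetyltransferase, although the 2A itself is not annotated, and the transcript ends at a bGH polyadenylation signal. The "S. pyogenes" species entry refers to the Cas9 system, not the target gene.

Transient transfection would supply Cas9, the guide and puromycin resistance from one plasmid, so transfected cells can be enriched before screening for edits at the AGO2 locus, presumably to disrupt the gene. The record does not state the exact target site. It also notes that the depositor sequence may be theoretical rather than fully verified.
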