Features (pLannotate 1.2.2; 19 found; start..end, strand, type, name):
      1..241     +  promoter       U6 promoter: RNA polymerase III promoter for human U6 snRNA
    271..346     +  misc_RNA       gRNA scaffold: guide RNA scaffold for the Streptococcus pyogenes CRISPR/Cas9 system
    353..396     +  misc_RNA       gRNA scaffold (fragment): guide RNA scaffold for the Streptococcus pyogenes CRISPR/Cas9 system
    443..728     +  enhancer       CMV enhancer: human cytomegalovirus immediate early enhancer; contains an 18-bp deletion relative to the standard CMV enhancer
    730..1007    +  promoter       chicken β-actin promoter: No description available
   1008..1235    +  intron         hybrid intron: hybrid between chicken β-actin (CBA) and minute virus of mice (MMV) introns (Gray et al., 2011)
   1373..2974    +  CDS            Cas9(N): N-terminal portion of Streptococcus pyogenes Cas9 (Zetsche et al., 2015)
   2975..5473    +  CDS            Cas9(C): C-terminal portion of Streptococcus pyogenes Cas9 (Zetsche et al., 2015)
   5474..5521    +  CDS            nucleoplasmin NLS: bipartite nuclear localization signal from nucleoplasmin
   5591..6190    +  CDS            PuroR (fragment): puromycin N-acetyltransferase; pac from Streptomyces; confers resistance to puromycin
   6224..6335    +  polyA_signal   bGH poly(A) signal: bovine growth hormone polyadenylation signal
   6440..6580    +  repeat_region  AAV2 ITR: inverted terminal repeat of adeno-associated virus serotype 2 inverted
   6585..6636    -  misc_feature   bom (fragment): basis of mobility region from pBR322
   6655..7110    +  rep_origin     f1 ori (sequence partly withheld): f1 bacteriophage origin of replication; arrow indicates direction of (+) strand synthesis
   7111..7160    -  misc_feature   bom (fragment): basis of mobility region from pBR322
   7262..7297    -  CDS            rop (fragment): Rop protein, which maintains plasmids at low copy number; rop
   7392..7496    +  promoter       AmpR promoter: bla
   7497..8357    +  CDS            AmpR: β-lactamase; bla; confers resistance to ampicillin, carbenicillin, and related antibiotics
   8528..9116    +  rep_origin     ori: high-copy-number ColE1/pMB1/pBR322/pUC origin of replication
>Addgene plasmid #148851 | pSpCas9(BB)-2A-Puro-V2.0-sg2HsAGO2_AH | depositor full sequence | sequence record 291299 | Full Sequence
GAGGGCCTATTTCCCATGATTCCTTCATATTTGCATATACGATACAAGGCTGTTAGAGAGATAATTGGAA
TTAATTTGACTGTAAACACAAAGATATTAGTACAAAATACGTGACGTAGAAAGTAATAATTTCTTGGGTA
GTTTGCAGTTTTAAAATTATGTTTTAAAATGGACTATCATATGCTTACCGTAACTTGAAAGTATTTCGAT
TTCTTGGCTTTATATATCTTGTGGAAAGGACGAAACACCGGGAAGCGCTGACACTCACGGGTTTTAGAGC
TAGAAATAGCAAGTTAAAATAAGGCTAGTCCGTTATCAACTTGAAAAAGTGGCACCGAGTCGGTGCTTTT
TTGTTTTAGAGCTAGAAATAGCAAGTTAAAATAAGGCTAGTCCGTTTTTAGCGCGTGCGCCAATTCTGCA
GACAAATGGCTCTAGAGGTACCCGTTACATAACTTACGGTAAATGGCCCGCCTGGCTGACCGCCCAACGA
CCCCCGCCCATTGACGTCAATAGTAACGCCAATAGGGACTTTCCATTGACGTCAATGGGTGGAGTATTTA
CGGTAAACTGCCCACTTGGCAGTACATCAAGTGTATCATATGCCAAGTACGCCCCCTATTGACGTCAATG
ACGGTAAATGGCCCGCCTGGCATTGTGCCCAGTACATGACCTTATGGGACTTTCCTACTTGGCAGTACAT
CTACGTATTAGTCATCGCTATTACCATGGTCGAGGTGAGCCCCACGTTCTGCTTCACTCTCCCCATCTCC
CCCCCCTCCCCACCCCCAATTTTGTATTTATTTATTTTTTAATTATTTTGTGCAGCGATGGGGGCGGGGG
GGGGGGGGGGGCGCGCGCCAGGCGGGGCGGGGCGGGGCGAGGGGCGGGGCGGGGCGAGGCGGAGAGGTGC
GGCGGCAGCCAATCAGAGCGGCGCGCTCCGAAAGTTTCCTTTTATGGCGAGGCGGCGGCGGCGGCGGCCC
TATAAAAAGCGAAGCGCGCGGCGGGCGGGAGTCGCTGCGCGCTGCCTTCGCCCCGTGCCCCGCTCCGCCG
CCGCCTCGCGCCGCCCGCCCCGGCTCTGACTGACCGCGTTACTCCCACAGGTGAGCGGGCGGGACGGCCC
TTCTCCTCCGGGCTGTAATTAGCTGAGCAAGAGGTAAGGGTTTAAGGGATGGTTGGTTGGTGGGGTATTA
ATGTTTAATTACCTGGAGCACCTGCCTGAAATCACTTTTTTTCAGGTTGGACCGGTGCCACCATGGACTA
TAAGGACCACGACGGAGACTACAAGGATCATGATATTGATTACAAAGACGATGACGATAAGATGGCCCCA
AAGAAGAAGCGGAAGGTCGGTATCCACGGAGTCCCAGCAGCCGACAAGAAGTACAGCATCGGCCTGGACA
TCGGCACCAACTCTGTGGGCTGGGCCGTGATCACCGACGAGTACAAGGTGCCCAGCAAGAAATTCAAGGT
GCTGGGCAACACCGACCGGCACAGCATCAAGAAGAACCTGATCGGAGCCCTGCTGTTCGACAGCGGCGAA
ACAGCCGAGGCCACCCGGCTGAAGAGAACCGCCAGAAGAAGATACACCAGACGGAAGAACCGGATCTGCT
ATCTGCAAGAGATCTTCAGCAACGAGATGGCCAAGGTGGACGACAGCTTCTTCCACAGACTGGAAGAGTC
CTTCCTGGTGGAAGAGGATAAGAAGCACGAGCGGCACCCCATCTTCGGCAACATCGTGGACGAGGTGGCC
TACCACGAGAAGTACCCCACCATCTACCACCTGAGAAAGAAACTGGTGGACAGCACCGACAAGGCCGACC
TGCGGCTGATCTATCTGGCCCTGGCCCACATGATCAAGTTCCGGGGCCACTTCCTGATCGAGGGCGACCT
GAACCCCGACAACAGCGACGTGGACAAGCTGTTCATCCAGCTGGTGCAGACCTACAACCAGCTGTTCGAG
GAAAACCCCATCAACGCCAGCGGCGTGGACGCCAAGGCCATCCTGTCTGCCAGACTGAGCAAGAGCAGAC
GGCTGGAAAATCTGATCGCCCAGCTGCCCGGCGAGAAGAAGAATGGCCTGTTCGGAAACCTGATTGCCCT
GAGCCTGGGCCTGACCCCCAACTTCAAGAGCAACTTCGACCTGGCCGAGGATGCCAAACTGCAGCTGAGC
AAGGACACCTACGACGACGACCTGGACAACCTGCTGGCCCAGATCGGCGACCAGTACGCCGACCTGTTTC
TGGCCGCCAAGAACCTGTCCGACGCCATCCTGCTGAGCGACATCCTGAGAGTGAACACCGAGATCACCAA
GGCCCCCCTGAGCGCCTCTATGATCAAGAGATACGACGAGCACCACCAGGACCTGACCCTGCTGAAAGCT
CTCGTGCGGCAGCAGCTGCCTGAGAAGTACAAAGAGATTTTCTTCGACCAGAGCAAGAACGGCTACGCCG
GCTACATTGACGGCGGAGCCAGCCAGGAAGAGTTCTACAAGTTCATCAAGCCCATCCTGGAAAAGATGGA
CGGCACCGAGGAACTGCTCGTGAAGCTGAACAGAGAGGACCTGCTGCGGAAGCAGCGGACCTTCGACAAC
GGCAGCATCCCCCACCAGATCCACCTGGGAGAGCTGCACGCCATTCTGCGGCGGCAGGAAGATTTTTACC
CATTCCTGAAGGACAACCGGGAAAAGATCGAGAAGATCCTGACCTTCCGCATCCCCTACTACGTGGGCCC
TCTGGCCAGGGGAAACAGCAGATTCGCCTGGATGACCAGAAAGAGCGAGGAAACCATCACCCCCTGGAAC
TTCGAGGAAGTGGTGGACAAGGGCGCTTCCGCCCAGAGCTTCATCGAGCGGATGACCAACTTCGATAAGA
ACCTGCCCAACGAGAAGGTGCTGCCCAAGCACAGCCTGCTGTACGAGTACTTCACCGTGTATAACGAGCT
GACCAAAGTGAAATACGTGACCGAGGGAATGAGAAAGCCCGCCTTCCTGAGCGGCGAGCAGAAAAAGGCC
ATCGTGGACCTGCTGTTCAAGACCAACCGGAAAGTGACCGTGAAGCAGCTGAAAGAGGACTACTTCAAGA
AAATCGAGTGCTTCGACTCCGTGGAAATCTCCGGCGTGGAAGATCGGTTCAACGCCTCCCTGGGCACATA
CCACGATCTGCTGAAAATTATCAAGGACAAGGACTTCCTGGACAATGAGGAAAACGAGGACATTCTGGAA
GATATCGTGCTGACCCTGACACTGTTTGAGGACAGAGAGATGATCGAGGAACGGCTGAAAACCTATGCCC
ACCTGTTCGACGACAAAGTGATGAAGCAGCTGAAGCGGCGGAGATACACCGGCTGGGGCAGGCTGAGCCG
GAAGCTGATCAACGGCATCCGGGACAAGCAGTCCGGCAAGACAATCCTGGATTTCCTGAAGTCCGACGGC
TTCGCCAACAGAAACTTCATGCAGCTGATCCACGACGACAGCCTGACCTTTAAAGAGGACATCCAGAAAG
CCCAGGTGTCCGGCCAGGGCGATAGCCTGCACGAGCACATTGCCAATCTGGCCGGCAGCCCCGCCATTAA
GAAGGGCATCCTGCAGACAGTGAAGGTGGTGGACGAGCTCGTGAAAGTGATGGGCCGGCACAAGCCCGAG
AACATCGTGATCGAAATGGCCAGAGAGAACCAGACCACCCAGAAGGGACAGAAGAACAGCCGCGAGAGAA
TGAAGCGGATCGAAGAGGGCATCAAAGAGCTGGGCAGCCAGATCCTGAAAGAACACCCCGTGGAAAACAC
CCAGCTGCAGAACGAGAAGCTGTACCTGTACTACCTGCAGAATGGGCGGGATATGTACGTGGACCAGGAA
CTGGACATCAACCGGCTGTCCGACTACGATGTGGACCATATCGTGCCTCAGAGCTTTCTGAAGGACGACT
CCATCGACAACAAGGTGCTGACCAGAAGCGACAAGAACCGGGGCAAGAGCGACAACGTGCCCTCCGAAGA
GGTCGTGAAGAAGATGAAGAACTACTGGCGGCAGCTGCTGAACGCCAAGCTGATTACCCAGAGAAAGTTC
GACAATCTGACCAAGGCCGAGAGAGGCGGCCTGAGCGAACTGGATAAGGCCGGCTTCATCAAGAGACAGC
TGGTGGAAACCCGGCAGATCACAAAGCACGTGGCACAGATCCTGGACTCCCGGATGAACACTAAGTACGA
CGAGAATGACAAGCTGATCCGGGAAGTGAAAGTGATCACCCTGAAGTCCAAGCTGGTGTCCGATTTCCGG
AAGGATTTCCAGTTTTACAAAGTGCGCGAGATCAACAACTACCACCACGCCCACGACGCCTACCTGAACG
CCGTCGTGGGAACCGCCCTGATCAAAAAGTACCCTAAGCTGGAAAGCGAGTTCGTGTACGGCGACTACAA
GGTGTACGACGTGCGGAAGATGATCGCCAAGAGCGAGCAGGAAATCGGCAAGGCTACCGCCAAGTACTTC
TTCTACAGCAACATCATGAACTTTTTCAAGACCGAGATTACCCTGGCCAACGGCGAGATCCGGAAGCGGC
CTCTGATCGAGACAAACGGCGAAACCGGGGAGATCGTGTGGGATAAGGGCCGGGATTTTGCCACCGTGCG
GAAAGTGCTGAGCATGCCCCAAGTGAATATCGTGAAAAAGACCGAGGTGCAGACAGGCGGCTTCAGCAAA
GAGTCTATCCTGCCCAAGAGGAACAGCGATAAGCTGATCGCCAGAAAGAAGGACTGGGACCCTAAGAAGT
ACGGCGGCTTCGACAGCCCCACCGTGGCCTATTCTGTGCTGGTGGTGGCCAAAGTGGAAAAGGGCAAGTC
CAAGAAACTGAAGAGTGTGAAAGAGCTGCTGGGGATCACCATCATGGAAAGAAGCAGCTTCGAGAAGAAT
CCCATCGACTTTCTGGAAGCCAAGGGCTACAAAGAAGTGAAAAAGGACCTGATCATCAAGCTGCCTAAGT
ACTCCCTGTTCGAGCTGGAAAACGGCCGGAAGAGAATGCTGGCCTCTGCCGGCGAACTGCAGAAGGGAAA
CGAACTGGCCCTGCCCTCCAAATATGTGAACTTCCTGTACCTGGCCAGCCACTATGAGAAGCTGAAGGGC
TCCCCCGAGGATAATGAGCAGAAACAGCTGTTTGTGGAACAGCACAAGCACTACCTGGACGAGATCATCG
AGCAGATCAGCGAGTTCTCCAAGAGAGTGATCCTGGCCGACGCTAATCTGGACAAAGTGCTGTCCGCCTA
CAACAAGCACCGGGATAAGCCCATCAGAGAGCAGGCCGAGAATATCATCCACCTGTTTACCCTGACCAAT
CTGGGAGCCCCTGCCGCCTTCAAGTACTTTGACACCACCATCGACCGGAAGAGGTACACCAGCACCAAAG
AGGTGCTGGACGCCACCCTGATCCACCAGAGCATCACCGGCCTGTACGAGACACGGATCGACCTGTCTCA
GCTGGGAGGCGACAAAAGGCCGGCGGCCACGAAAAAGGCCGGCCAGGCAAAAAAGAAAAAGGAATTCGGC
AGTGGAGAGGGCAGAGGAAGTCTGCTAACATGCGGTGACGTCGAGGAGAATCCTGGCCCAATGACCGAGT
ACAAGCCCACGGTGCGCCTCGCCACCCGCGACGACGTCCCCAGGGCCGTACGCACCCTCGCCGCCGCGTT
CGCCGACTACCCCGCCACGCGCCACACCGTCGATCCGGACCGCCACATCGAGCGGGTCACCGAGCTGCAA
GAACTCTTCCTCACGCGCGTCGGGCTCGACATCGGCAAGGTGTGGGTCGCGGACGACGGCGCCGCGGTGG
CGGTCTGGACCACGCCGGAGAGCGTCGAAGCGGGGGCGGTGTTCGCCGAGATCGGCCCGCGCATGGCCGA
GTTGAGCGGTTCCCGGCTGGCCGCGCAGCAACAGATGGAAGGCCTCCTGGCGCCGCACCGGCCCAAGGAG
CCCGCGTGGTTCCTGGCCACCGTCGGAGTCTCGCCCGACCACCAGGGCAAGGGTCTGGGCAGCGCCGTCG
TGCTCCCCGGAGTGGAGGCGGCCGAGCGCGCCGGGGTGCCCGCCTTCCTGGAGACCTCCGCGCCCCGCAA
CCTCCCCTTCTACGAGCGGCTCGGCTTCACCGTCACCGCCGACGTCGAGGTGCCCGAAGGACCGCGCACC
TGGTGCATGACCCGCAAGCCCGGTGCCTGAGAATTCTAACTAGAGCTCGCTGATCAGCCTCGACTGTGCC
TTCTAGTTGCCAGCCATCTGTTGTTTGCCCCTCCCCCGTGCCTTCCTTGACCCTGGAAGGTGCCACTCCC
ACTGTCCTTTCCTAATAAAATGAGGAAATTGCATCGCATTGTCTGAGTAGGTGTCATTCTATTCTGGGGG
GTGGGGTGGGGCAGGACAGCAAGGGGGAGGATTGGGAAGAGAATAGCAGGCATGCTGGGGAGCGGCCGCA
GGAACCCCTAGTGATGGAGTTGGCCACTCCCTCTCTGCGCGCTCGCTCGCTCACTGAGGCCGGGCGACCA
AAGGTCGCCCGACGCCCGGGCTTTGCCCGGGCGGCCTCAGTGAGCGAGCGAGCGCGCAGCTGCCTGCAGG
GGCGCCTGATGCGGTATTTTCTCCTTACGCATCTGTGCGGTATTTCACACCGCATA
[95 nt withheld, positions 6637-6731]
T
[46 nt withheld, positions 6733-6778]
C
[141 nt withheld, positions 6780-6920]
CCTTTGACGTTGGAGTCCACGTTCTTT
[37 nt withheld, positions 6948-6984]
ACTCTATCTCGGGCTATTCTTTTGATTTATAAGGGATTTTGCCGATTTCGGTCTATTGGTTAAAAAATGA
GCTGATTTAACAAAAATTTAACGCGAATTTTAACAAAATATTAACGTTTACAATTTTATGGTGCACTCTC
AGTACAATCTGCTCTGATGCCGCATAGTTAAGCCAGCCCCGACACCCGCCAACACCCGCTGACGCGCCCT
GACGGGCTTGTCTGCTCCCGGCATCCGCTTACAGACAAGCTGTGACCGTCTCCGGGAGCTGCATGTGTCA
GAGGTTTTCACCGTCATCACCGAAACGCGCGAGACGAAAGGGCCTCGTGATACGCCTATTTTTATAGGTT
AATGTCATGATAATAATGGTTTCTTAGACGTCAGGTGGCACTTTTCGGGGAAATGTGCGCGGAACCCCTA
TTTGTTTATTTTTCTAAATACATTCAAATATGTATCCGCTCATGAGACAATAACCCTGATAAATGCTTCA
ATAATATTGAAAAAGGAAGAGTATGAGTATTCAACATTTCCGTGTCGCCCTTATTCCCTTTTTTGCGGCA
TTTTGCCTTCCTGTTTTTGCTCACCCAGAAACGCTGGTGAAAGTAAAAGATGCTGAAGATCAGTTGGGTG
CACGAGTGGGTTACATCGAACTGGATCTCAACAGCGGTAAGATCCTTGAGAGTTTTCGCCCCGAAGAACG
TTTTCCAATGATGAGCACTTTTAAAGTTCTGCTATGTGGCGCGGTATTATCCCGTATTGACGCCGGGCAA
GAGCAACTCGGTCGCCGCATACACTATTCTCAGAATGACTTGGTTGAGTACTCACCAGTCACAGAAAAGC
ATCTTACGGATGGCATGACAGTAAGAGAATTATGCAGTGCTGCCATAACCATGAGTGATAACACTGCGGC
CAACTTACTTCTGACAACGATCGGAGGACCGAAGGAGCTAACCGCTTTTTTGCACAACATGGGGGATCAT
GTAACTCGCCTTGATCGTTGGGAACCGGAGCTGAATGAAGCCATACCAAACGACGAGCGTGACACCACGA
TGCCTGTAGCAATGGCAACAACGTTGCGCAAACTATTAACTGGCGAACTACTTACTCTAGCTTCCCGGCA
ACAATTAATAGACTGGATGGAGGCGGATAAAGTTGCAGGACCACTTCTGCGCTCGGCCCTTCCGGCTGGC
TGGTTTATTGCTGATAAATCTGGAGCCGGTGAGCGTGGAAGCCGCGGTATCATTGCAGCACTGGGGCCAG
ATGGTAAGCCCTCCCGTATCGTAGTTATCTACACGACGGGGAGTCAGGCAACTATGGATGAACGAAATAG
ACAGATCGCTGAGATAGGTGCCTCACTGATTAAGCATTGGTAACTGTCAGACCAAGTTTACTCATATATA
CTTTAGATTGATTTAAAACTTCATTTTTAATTTAAAAGGATCTAGGTGAAGATCCTTTTTGATAATCTCA
TGACCAAAATCCCTTAACGTGAGTTTTCGTTCCACTGAGCGTCAGACCCCGTAGAAAAGATCAAAGGATC
TTCTTGAGATCCTTTTTTTCTGCGCGTAATCTGCTGCTTGCAAACAAAAAAACCACCGCTACCAGCGGTG
GTTTGTTTGCCGGATCAAGAGCTACCAACTCTTTTTCCGAAGGTAACTGGCTTCAGCAGAGCGCAGATAC
CAAATACTGTTCTTCTAGTGTAGCCGTAGTTAGGCCACCACTTCAAGAACTCTGTAGCACCGCCTACATA
CCTCGCTCTGCTAATCCTGTTACCAGTGGCTGCTGCCAGTGGCGATAAGTCGTGTCTTACCGGGTTGGAC
TCAAGACGATAGTTACCGGATAAGGCGCAGCGGTCGGGCTGAACGGGGGGTTCGTGCACACAGCCCAGCT
TGGAGCGAACGACCTACACCGAACTGAGATACCTACAGCGTGAGCTATGAGAAAGCGCCACGCTTCCCGA
AGGGAGAAAGGCGGACAGGTATCCGGTAAGCGGCAGGGTCGGAACAGGAGAGCGCACGAGGGAGCTTCCA
GGGGGAAACGCCTGGTATCTTTATAGTCCTGTCGGGTTTCGCCACCTCTGACTTGAGCGTCGATTTTTGT
GATGCTCGTCAGGGGGGCGGAGCCTATGGAAAAACGCCAGCAACGCGGCCTTTTTACGGTTCCTGGCCTT
TTGCTGGCCTTTTGCTCACATGT
